>Addgene plasmid #21732 | MAP4K3-GFP d344-873 | addgene partial sequence | sequence record 27504 | 21732 with EGFP-N
TTGCTCACCATGGTGGCGACCGGTGGATCCGCTCTTAAGGGTGGATCAAATTTCACTTGGCCAAAGGTTA
TCTCTGAGCGTGTTTTTTCTTCTCTCACGTTTCTACTTGTTGAGTGAATTCTATGTGGTACAGCAACAAG
AGGCTCAGGATCATCATCATCGAAATCATGGTAAGTGGAATGATCTGGATTATTTACTTTATCCAACAGC
TCGATTGCCAAAGACCGTGTCAAATGTTGTGTTACAAAAGGATGCTGTAATAATTTTTCAGCAGTAGGTC
TTTTTTTCGGATTTTTGGTAAGTGCCATTTTCACAAAGTGATGAAAACTATTTGACCATTTCATTTTATC
CTTTAGTTTAGGAGGCTGAAAATTGCTTTTTGTCATTAGAAATAATGCTCTCATTGGGTGTAAGTCAAAC
ATAGGAGGCTGAAGCTCTGCAAGTTCTATGGCAGTGATTCCCACTGCCCAGAGATCACAGAGTTGATTGT
AACCCCCCTTCCTCTCAACAGCTGCAACTTCTGGAGCCATCCAATATGGTGTGCCAATGAAAGACTTCCG
TTTGGCAATTGTAGCTGTTATCTGTGCAGATACTCCAAAATCAGCCAATTTCACATGACCATTATCCGTT
AATAGAATGTTAGCTCCCTTTATATCTCTGTGCATTTTTCCTTTACTGTGAAGATAATATAATCCCTGCA
GTGTTTCTCTGCTAACATATGCAATTTGCAGTTCTGACAGAGGTCCAGTTACGTGATAAATATCCTGTAA
AGAACCA
