[The description below was written by a language model from this plasmid's Addgene catalogue record.]
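Description:
MAP4K3-GFP d344-873 is a mammalian expression plasmid built on the Clontech pEGFP-N1 backbone (about 4.7 kb without insert). It carries a truncated human MAP4K3 coding sequence, also known as GLK, fused in frame to GFP. The roughly 1 kb insert was cloned between the KpnI and BamHI sites of the polylinker, which places it upstream of the fluorescent protein so that GFP sits at the carboxy-terminus of the kinase fragment. The mutation removes amino acids 344 to 873, leaving only the amino-terminal portion of the protein. In the MAP4K family this region generally corresponds to the kinase domain, although the record itself does not annotate domains.

The promoter is not listed explicitly. However, pEGFP-N1 vectors drive expression from the CMV immediate-early promoter, and this fits with the CMV forward sequencing primer named in the entry. The plasmid is propagated in E. coli under kanamycin selection. In this backbone the same resistance cassette confers neomycin resistance, so stably transfected mammalian cells can be selected with G418. The copy number is recorded as unknown, and no feature table was supplied, so other backbone elements cannot be confirmed from the record.

The associated study examined how MAP4K3 modulates cell death through post-transcriptional regulation of BH3-only proteins. Against that background, this deletion construct is suited to mapping which regions of MAP4K3 are needed for its activity. The GFP tag allows expression and subcellular localisation of the truncated protein to be followed in transfected cells, for example in comparison with full-length MAP4K3.
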