Addgene plasmid #21732: MAP4K3-GFP d344-873
Depositing lab: L. Miguel Martins. Depositing organization: MRC Toxicology Unit. Publication: MAP4K3 modulates cell death via the post-transcriptional regulation of BH3-only proteins. Lam D, Dickens D, Reid EB, Loh SH, Moisoi N, Martins LM. Proc Natl Acad Sci U S A. 2009 Jul 21;106(29):11978-83. doi: 10.1073/pnas.0900608106. Epub 2009 Jul 8. PubMed 19587239.
Backbone
  Vector backbone: pEGFP-N1
  Backbone manufacturer: Clontech
  Backbone size w/o insert (bp): 4700
  Vector type: Mammalian Expression
  Selectable markers: Neomycin (select with G418)
Growth in bacteria
  Bacterial resistance: Kanamycin, 50 μg/mL
  Growth temperature: 37°C
  Growth strain: DH5alpha
  Copy number: Unknown
Gene/Insert
  Gene/Insert name: MAP4K3 (alt names: GLK; MAPKKKK3; RAB8IPL1)
  Species: H. sapiens (human)
  Insert size (bp): 1032
  Mutation: Deletion of the carboxy-terminus, amino-acids 344 to 873
  GenBank ID: BC071579
  Entrez Gene: MAP4K3 (a.k.a. GLK, MAPKKKK3, MEKKK 3, MEKKK3, RAB8IPL1)
  Tag / fusion protein: GFP (C terminal on insert)
  Cloning method: Restriction Enzyme; 5′ cloning site KpnI (unknown if destroyed); 3′ cloning site BamHI (unknown if destroyed)
  Sequencing primers: 5′ CMV forward (CGCAAATGGGCGGTAGGCGTG; 3′ EGFP-N
Terms and licenses: Academic/Nonprofit Terms; Industry Terms: Not Available to Industry
How to cite: MAP4K3-GFP d344-873 was a gift from L. Miguel Martins (Addgene plasmid # 21732 ; http://n2t.net/addgene:21732 ; RRID:Addgene_21732)
